>Addgene plasmid #68610 | pMpGWB219 | depositor full sequence | sequence record 121815 | pMpGWB219 sequence 11625 bps
TTTCACGCCCTTTTAAATATCCGATTATTCTAATAAACGCTCTTTTCTCTTAGGTTTACCCGCCAATATA
TCCTGTCAAACACTGATAGTTTAAACTGAAGGCGGGAAACGACAATCTGATCCAAGCTCAAGCTGCTCTA
GCATTCGCCATTCAGGCTGCGCAACTGTTGGGAAGGGCGATCGGTGCGGGCCTCTTCGCTATTACGCCAG
CTGGCGAAAGGGGGATGTGCTGCAAGGCGATTAAGTTGGGTAACGCCAGGGTTTTCCCAGTCACGACGTT
GTAAAACGACGGCCAGTGCCAAGCTTGCATGCCTGCAGGTCCCCAGATTAGCCTTTTCAATTTCAGAAAG
AATGCTAACCCACAGATGGTTAGAGAGGCTTACGCAGCAGGTCTCATCAAGACGATCTACCCGAGCAATA
ATCTCCAGGAAATCAAATACCTTCCCAAGAAGGTTAAAGATGCAGTCAAAAGATTCAGGACTAACTGCAT
CAAGAACACAGAGAAAGATATATTTCTCAAGATCAGAAGTACTATTCCAGTATGGACGATTCAAGGCTTG
CTTCACAAACCAAGGCAAGTAATAGAGATTGGAGTCTCTAAAAAGGTAGTTCCCACTGAATCAAAGGCCA
TGGAGTCAAAGATTCAAATAGAGGACCTAACAGAACTCGCCGTAAAGACTGGCGAACAGTTCATACAGAG
TCTCTTACGACTCAATGACAAGAAGAAAATCTTCGTCAACATGGTGGAGCACGACACACTTGTCTACTCC
AAAAATATCAAAGATACAGTCTCAGAAGACCAAAGGGCAATTGAGACTTTTCAACAAAGGGTAATATCCG
GAAACCTCCTCGGATTCCATTGCCCAGCTATCTGTCACTTTATTGTGAAGATAGTGGAAAAGGAAGGTGG
CTCCTACAAATGCCATCATTGCGATAAAGGAAAGGCCATCGTTGAAGATGCCTCTGCCGACAGTGGTCCC
AAAGATGGACCCCCACCCACGAGGAGCATCGTGGAAAAAGAAGACGTTCCAACCACGTCTTCAAAGCAAG
TGGATTGATGTGATATCTCCACTGACGTAAGGGATGACGCACAATCCCACTATCCTTCGCAAGACCCTTC
CTCTATATAAGGAAGTTCATTTCATTTGGAGAGAACACGGGGGACTCTAGAGTTATCAACAAGTTTGTAC
AAAAAAGCTGAACGAGAAACGTAAAATGATATAAATATCAATATATTAAATTAGATTTTGCATAAAAAAC
AGACTACATAATACTGTAAAACACAACATATCCAGTCACTATGGCGGCCCCTCGAGGGGCCGCATTAGGC
ACCCCAGGCTTTACACTTTATGCTTCCGGCTCGTATAATGTGTGGATTTTGAGTTAGGATCCGTCGAGAT
TTTCAGGAGCTAAGGAAGCTAAAATGGAGAAAAAAATCACTGGATATACCACCGTTGATATATCCCAATG
GCATCGTAAAGAACATTTTGAGGCATTTCAGTCAGTTGCTCAATGTACCTATAACCAGACCGTTCAGCTG
GATATTACGGCCTTTTTAAAGACCGTAAAGAAAAATAAGCACAAGTTTTATCCGGCCTTTATTCACATTC
TTGCCCGCCTGATGAATGCTCATCCGGAATTCCGTATGGCAATGAAAGACGGTGAGCTGGTGATATGGGA
TAGTGTTCACCCTTGTTACACCGTTTTCCATGAGCAAACTGAAACGTTTTCATCGCTCTGGAGTGAATAC
CACGACGATTTCCGGCAGTTTCTACACATATATTCGCAAGATGTGGCGTGTTACGGTGAAAACCTGGCCT
ATTTCCCTAAAGGGTTTATTGAGAATATGTTTTTCGTCTCAGCCAATCCCTGGGTGAGTTTCACCAGTTT
TGATTTAAACGTGGCCAATATGGACAACTTCTTCGCCCCCGTTTTCACCATGGGCAAATATTATACGCAA
GGCGACAAGGTGCTGATGCCGCTGGCGATTCAGGTTCATCATGCCGTTTGTGATGGCTTCCATGTCGGCA
GAATGCTTAATGAATTACAACAGTACTGCGATGAGTGGCAGGGCGGGGCGTAAAGATCTGGATCCGGCTT
ACTAAAAGCCAGATAACAGTATGCGTATTTGCGCGCTGATTTTTGCGGTATAAGAATATATACTGATATG
TATACCCGAAGTATGTCAAAAAGAGGTATGCTATGAAGCAGCGTATTACAGTGACAGTTGACAGCGACAG
CTATCAGTTGCTCAAGGCATATATGATGTCAATATCTCCGGTCTGGTAAGCACAACCATGCAGAATGAAG
CCCGTCGTCTGCGTGCCGAACGCTGGAAAGCGGAAAATCAGGAAGGGATGGCTGAGGTCGCCCGGTTTAT
TGAAATGAACGGCTCTTTTGCTGACGAGAACAGGGGCTGGTGAAATGCAGTTTAAGGTTTACACCTATAA
AAGAGAGAGCCGTTATCGTCTGTTTGTGGATGTACAGAGTGATATTATTGACACGCCCGGGCGACGGATG
GTGATCCCCCTGGCCAGTGCACGTCTGCTGTCAGATAAAGTCCCCCGTGAACTTTACCCGGTGGTGCATA
TCGGGGATGAAAGCTGGCGCATGATGACCACCGATATGGCCAGTGTGCCGGTCTCCGTTATCGGGGAAGA
AGTGGCTGATCTCAGCCACCGCGAAAATGACATCAAAAACGCCATTAACCTGATGTTCTGGGGAATATAA
ATGTCAGGCTCCCTTATACACAGCCAGTCTGCAGGTCGACCATAGTGACTGGATATGTTGTGTTTTACAG
TATTATGTAGTCTGTTTTTTATGCAAAATCTAATTTAATATATTGATATTTATATCATTTTACGTTTCTC
GTTCAGCTTTCTTGTACAAAGTGGTTGATAACAGCTTGGATTTGGATTTGGAGTTGCGCTTGGGATTCGC
CTAGGCTTAGAGCTCGAATTTCCCCGATCGTTCAAACATTTGGCAATAAAGTTTCTTAAGATTGAATCCT
GTTGCCGGTCTTGCGATGATTATCATATAATTTCTGTTGAATTACGTTAAGCATGTAATAATTAACATGT
AATGCATGACGTTATTTATGAGATGGGTTTTTATGATTAGAGTCCCGCAATTATACATTTAATACGCGAT
AGAAAACAAAATATAGCGCGCAAACTAGGATAAATTATCGCGCGCGGTGTCATCTATGTTACTAGATCGG
GAATTGGTTCCGGAACCAATTCGTAATCATGGTCATAGCTGTTTCCTGTGTGAAATTGTTATCCGCTCAC
AATTCCACACAACATACGAGCCGGAAGCATAAAGTGTAAAGCCTGGGGTGCCTAATGAGTGAGCTAACTC
ACATTAGGCTGAATTAGGCGCGCCTATTTCTGAATTCAACACATTGCGGACGTTTTTAATGTACTGAATT
AACGCCGAATTAATTCGGGGGATCTGGATTTTAGTACTGGATTTTGGTTTTAGGAATTAGATTTTATTGA
TAGAAGTATTTTACAAATACAAATACATACTAAGGGTTTCTTATATGCTCAACACATGAGCGAAACCCTA
TAGGAACCCTAATTCCCTTATCTGGGAACTACTCACACATTATTATGGAGAAACTCGAGCTTGTCGATCG
ACTCTAGGCCGGGAAGCCGATCTCGGCTTGAACGAATTGTTAGGTGGCGGTACTTGGGTCGATATCAAAG
TGCATCACTTCTTCCCGTATGCCCAACTTTGTATAGAGAGCCACTGCGGGATCGTCACCGTAATCTGCTT
GCACGTAGATCACATAAGCACCAAGCGCGTTGGCCTCATGCTTGAGGAGATTGATGAGCGCGGTGGCAAT
GCCCTGCCTCCGGTGCTCGCCGGAGACTGCGAGATCATAGATATAGATCTCACTACGCGGCTGCTCAAAC
TTGGGCAGAACGTAAGCCGCGAGAGCGCCAACAACCGCTTCTTGGTCGAAGGCAGCAAGCGCGATGAATG
TCTTACTACGGAGCAAGTTCCCGAGGTAATCGGAGTCCGGCTGATGTTGGGAGTAGGTGGCTACGTCTCC
GAACTCACGACCGAAAAGATCAAGAGCAGCCCGCATGGATTTGACTTGGTCAGGGCCGAGCCTACATGTG
CGAATGATGCCCATACTTGAGCCACCTAACTTTGTTTTAGGGCGACTGCCCTGCTGCGTAACATCGTTGC
TGCTGCGTACCATGGTCGATCGACAGATCTGCGAAAGCTCGAGAGAGATAGATTTGTAGAGAGAGACTGG
TGATTTCAGCGTGTCCTCTCCAAATGAAATGAACTTCCTTATATAGAGGAAGGGTCTTGCGAAGGATAGT
GGGATTGTGCGTCATCCCTTACGTCAGTGGAGATATCACATCAATCCACTTGCTTTGAAGACGTGGTTGG
AACGTCTTCTTTTTCCACGATGCTCCTCGTGGGTGGGGGTCCATCTTTGGGACCACTGTCGGCAGAGGCA
TCTTGAACGATAGCCTTTCCTTTATCGCAATGATGGCATTTGTAGGTGCCACCTTCCTTTTCTACTGTCC
TTTTGATGAAGTGACAGATAGCTGGGCAATGGAATCCGAGGAGGTTTCCCGATATTACCCTTTGTTGAAA
AGTCTCAATAGCCCTTTGGTCTTCTGAGACTGTATCTTTGATATTCTTGGAGTAGACGAGAGTGTCGTGC
TCCACCATGTTCACATCAATCCACTTGCTTTGAAGACGTGGTTGGAACGTCTTCTTTTTCCACGATGCTC
CTCGTGGGTGGGGGTCCATCTTTGGGACCACTGTCGGCAGAGGCATCTTGAACGATAGCCTTTCCTTTAT
CGCAATGATGGCATTTGTAGGTGCCACCTTCCTTTTCTACTGTCCTTTTGATGAAGTGACAGATAGCTGG
GCAATGGAATCCGAGGAGGTTTCCCGATATTACCCTTTGTTGAAAAGTCTCAATAGCCCTTTGGTCTTCT
GAGACTGTATCTTTGATATTCTTGGAGTAGACGAGAGTGTCGTGCTCCACCATGTTGGCAAGCTGCTCTA
GCCAATACGCAAACCGAATTCAGAAATAAATTCAGCCTAATTCGGCGTTAATTCAGTACATTAAAAACGT
CCGCAATGTGTTATTAAGTTGTCTAAGCGTCAATTTGTTTACACCACAATATATCCTGCCACCAGCCAGC
CAACAGCTCCCCGACCGGCAGCTCGGCACAAAATCACCACTCGATACAGGCAGCCCATCAGTCCGGGACG
GCGTCAGCGGGAGAGCCGTTGTAAGGCGGCAGACTTTGCTCATGTTACCGATGCTATTCGGAAGAACGGC
AACTAAGCTGCCGGGTTTGAAACACGGATGATCTCGCGGAGGGTAGCATGTTGATTGTAACGATGACAGA
GCGTTGCTGCCTGTGATCAATTCGGGCACGAACCCAGTGGACATAAGCCTGTTCGGTTCGTAAGCTGTAA
TGCAAGTAGCGTATGCGCTCACGCAACTGGTCCAGAACCTTGACCGAACGCAGCGGTGGTAACGGCGCAG
TGGCGGTTTTCATGGCTTGTTATGACTGTTTTTTTGGGGTACAGTCTATGCCTCGGGCATCCAAGCAGCA
AGCGCGTTACGCCGTGGGTCGATGTTTGATGTTATGGAGCAGCAACGATGTTACGCAGCAGGGCAGTCGC
CCTAAAACAAAGTTAAACATCATGGGGGAAGCGGTGATCGCCGAAGTATCGACTCAACTATCAGAGGTAG
TTGGCGTCATCGAGCGCCATCTCGAACCGACGTTGCTGGCCGTACATTTGTACGGCTCCGCAGTGGATGG
CGGCCTGAAGCCACACAGTGATATTGATTTGCTGGTTACGGTGACCGTAAGGCTTGATGAAACAACGCGG
CGAGCTTTGATCAACGACCTTTTGGAAACTTCGGCTTCCCCTGGAGAGAGCGAGATTCTCCGCGCTGTAG
AAGTCACCATTGTTGTGCACGACGACATCATTCCGTGGCGTTATCCAGCTAAGCGCGAACTGCAATTTGG
AGAATGGCAGCGCAATGACATTCTTGCAGGTATCTTCGAGCCAGCCACGATCGACATTGATCTGGCTATC
TTGCTGACAAAAGCAAGAGAACATAGCGTTGCCTTGGTAGGTCCAGCGGCGGAGGAACTCTTTGATCCGG
TTCCTGAACAGGATCTATTTGAGGCGCTAAATGAAACCTTAACGCTATGGAACTCGCCGCCCGACTGGGC
TGGCGATGAGCGAAATGTAGTGCTTACGTTGTCCCGCATTTGGTACAGCGCAGTAACCGGCAAAATCGCG
CCGAAGGATGTCGCTGCCGACTGGGCAATGGAGCGCCTGCCGGCCCAGTATCAGCCCGTCATACTTGAAG
CTAGACAGGCTTATCTTGGACAAGAAGAAGATCGCTTGGCCTCGCGCGCAGATCAGTTGGAAGAATTTGT
CCACTACGTGAAAGGCGAGATCACCAAGGTAGTCGGCAAATAATGTCTAGCTAGAAATTCGTTCAAGCCG
ACGCCGCTTCGCGGCGCGGCTTAACTCAAGCGTTAGATGCACTAAGCACATAATTGCTCACAGCCAAACT
ATCAGGTCAAGTCTGCTTTTATTATTTTTAAGCGTGCATAATAAGCCCTACACAAATTGGGAGATATATC
ATGCATGACCAAAATCCCTTAACGTGAGTTTTCGTTCCACTGAGCGTCAGACCCCGTAGAAAAGATCAAA
GGATCTTCTTGAGATCCTTTTTTTCTGCGCGTAATCTGCTGCTTGCAAACAAAAAAACCACCGCTACCAG
CGGTGGTTTGTTTGCCGGATCAAGAGCTACCAACTCTTTTTCCGAAGGTAACTGGCTTCAGCAGAGCGCA
GATACCAAATACTGTCCTTCTAGTGTAGCCGTAGTTAGGCCACCACTTCAAGAACTCTGTAGCACCGCCT
ACATACCTCGCTCTGCTAATCCTGTTACCAGTGGCTGCTGCCAGTGGCGATAAGTCGTGTCTTACCGGGT
TGGACTCAAGACGATAGTTACCGGATAAGGCGCAGCGGTCGGGCTGAACGGGGGGTTCGTGCACACAGCC
CAGCTTGGAGCGAACGACCTACACCGAACTGAGATACCTACAGCGTGAGCTATGAGAAAGCGCCACGCTT
CCCGAAGGGAGAAAGGCGGACAGGTATCCGGTAAGCGGCAGGGTCGGAACAGGAGAGCGCACGAGGGAGC
TTCCAGGGGGAAACGCCTGGTATCTTTATAGTCCTGTCGGGTTTCGCCACCTCTGACTTGAGCGTCGATT
TTTGTGATGCTCGTCAGGGGGGCGGAGCCTATGGAAAAACGCCAGCAACGCGGCCTTTTTACGGTTCCTG
GCCTTTTGCTGGCCTTTTGCTCACATGTTCTTTCCTGCGTTATCCCCTGATTCTGTGGATAACCGTATTA
CCGCCTTTGAGTGAGCTGATACCGCTCGCCGCAGCCGAACGACCGAGCGCAGCGAGTCAGTGAGCGAGGA
AGCGGAAGAGCGCCTGATGCGGTATTTTCTCCTTACGCATCTGTGCGGTATTTCACACCGCATATGGTGC
ACTCTCAGTACAATCTGCTCTGATGCCGCATAGTTAAGCCAGTATACACTCCGCTATCGCTACGTGACTG
GGTCATGGCTGCGCCCCGACACCCGCCAACACCCGCTGACGCGCCCTGACGGGCTTGTCTGCTCCCGGCA
TCCGCTTACAGACAAGCTGTGACCGTCTCCGGGAGCTGCATGTGTCAGAGGTTTTCACCGTCATCACCGA
AACGCGCGAGGCAGGGTGCCTTGATGTGGGCGCCGGCGGTCGAGTGGCGACGGCGCGGCTTGTCCGCGCC
CTGGTAGATTGCCTGGCCGTAGGCCAGCCATTTTTGAGCGGCCAGCGGCCGCGATAGGCCGACGCGAAGC
GGCGGGGCGTAGGGAGCGCAGCGACCGAAGGGTAGGCGCTTTTTGCAGCTCTTCGGCTGTGCGCTGGCCA
GACAGTTATGCACAGGCCAGGCGGGTTTTAAGAGTTTTAATAAGTTTTAAAGAGTTTTAGGCGGAAAAAT
CGCCTTTTTTCTCTTTTATATCAGTCACTTACATGTGTGACCGGTTCCCAATGTACGGCTTTGGGTTCCC
AATGTACGGGTTCCGGTTCCCAATGTACGGCTTTGGGTTCCCAATGTACGTGCTATCCACAGGAAAGAGA
CCTTTTCGACCTTTTTCCCCTGCTAGGGCAATTTGCCCTAGCATCTGCTCCGTACATTAGGAACCGGCGG
ATGCTTCGCCCTCGATCAGGTTGCGGTAGCGCATGACTAGGATCGGGCCAGCCTGCCCCGCCTCCTCCTT
CAAATCGTACTCCGGCAGGTCATTTGACCCGATCAGCTTGCGCACGGTGAAACAGAACTTCTTGAACTCT
CCGGCGCTGCCACTGCGTTCGTAGATCGTCTTGAACAACCATCTGGCTTCTGCCTTGCCTGCGGCGCGGC
GTGCCAGGCGGTAGAGAAAACGGCCGATGCCGGGATCGATCAAAAAGTAATCGGGGTGAACCGTCAGCAC
GTCCGGGTTCTTGCCTTCTGTGATCTCGCGGTACATCCAATCAGCTAGCTCGATCTCGATGTACTCCGGC
CGCCCGGTTTCGCTCTTTACGATCTTGTAGCGGCTAATCAAGGCTTCACCCTCGGATACCGTCACCAGGC
GGCCGTTCTTGGCCTTCTTCGTACGCTGCATGGCAACGTGCGTGGTGTTTAACCGAATGCAGGTTTCTAC
CAGGTCGTCTTTCTGCTTTCCGCCATCGGCTCGCCGGCAGAACTTGAGTACGTCCGCAACGTGTGGACGG
AACACGCGGCCGGGCTTGTCTCCCTTCCCTTCCCGGTATCGGTTCATGGATTCGGTTAGATGGGAAACCG
CCATCAGTACCAGGTCGTAATCCCACACACTGGCCATGCCGGCCGGCCCTGCGGAAACCTCTACGTGCCC
GTCTGGAAGCTCGTAGCGGATCACCTCGCCAGCTCGTCGGTCACGCTTCGACAGACGGAAAACGGCCACG
TCCATGATGCTGCGACTATCGCGGGTGCCCACGTCATAGAGCATCGGAACGAAAAAATCTGGTTGCTCGT
CGCCCTTGGGCGGCTTCCTAATCGACGGCGCACCGGCTGCCGGCGGTTGCCGGGATTCTTTGCGGATTCG
ATCAGCGGCCGCTTGCCACGATTCACCGGGGCGTGCTTCTGCCTCGATGCGTTGCCGCTGGGCGGCCTGC
GCGGCCTTCAACTTCTCCACCAGGTCATCACCCAGCGCCGCGCCGATTTGTACCGGGCCGGATGGTTTGC
GACCGCTCACGCCGATTCCTCGGGCTTGGGGGTTCCAGTGCCATTGCAGGGCCGGCAGACAACCCAGCCG
CTTACGCCTGGCCAACCGCCCGTTCCTCCACACATGGGGCATTCCACGGCGTCGGTGCCTGGTTGTTCTT
GATTTTCCATGCCGCCTCCTTTAGCCGCTAAAATTCATCTACTCATTTATTCATTTGCTCATTTACTCTG
GTAGCTGCGCGATGTATTCAGATAGCAGCTCGGTAATGGTCTTGCCTTGGCGTACCGCGTACATCTTCAG
CTTGGTGTGATCCTCCGCCGGCAACTGAAAGTTGACCCGCTTCATGGCTGGCGTGTCTGCCAGGCTGGCC
AACGTTGCAGCCTTGCTGCTGCGTGCGCTCGGACGGCCGGCACTTAGCGTGTTTGTGCTTTTGCTCATTT
TCTCTTTACCTCATTAACTCAAATGAGTTTTGATTTAATTTCAGCGGCCAGCGCCTGGACCTCGCGGGCA
GCGTCGCCCTCGGGTTCTGATTCAAGAACGGTTGTGCCGGCGGCGGCAGTGCCTGGGTAGCTCACGCGCT
GCGTGATACGGGACTCAAGAATGGGCAGCTCGTACCCGGCCAGCGCCTCGGCAACCTCACCGCCGATGCG
CGTGCCTTTGATCGCCCGCGACACGACAAAGGCCGCTTGTAGCCTTCCATCCGTGACCTCAATGCGCTGC
TTAACCAGCTCCACCAGGTCGGCGGTGGCCCATATGTCGTAAGGGCTTGGCTGCACCGGAATCAGCACGA
AGTCGGCTGCCTTGATCGCGGACACAGCCAAGTCCGCCGCCTGGGGCGCTCCGTCGATCACTACGAAGTC
GCGCCGGCCGATGGCCTTCACGTCGCGGTCAATCGTCGGGCGGTCGATGCCGACAACGGTTAGCGGTTGA
TCTTCCCGCACGGCCGCCCAATCGCGGGCACTGCCCTGGGGATCGGAATCGACTAACAGAACATCGGCCC
CGGCGAGTTGCAGGGCGCGGGCTAGATGGGTTGCGATGGTCGTCTTGCCTGACCCGCCTTTCTGGTTAAG
TACAGCGATAACCTTCATGCGTTCCCCTTGCGTATTTGTTTATTTACTCATCGCATCATATACGCAGCGA
CCGCATGACGCAAGCTGTTTTACTCAAATACACATCACCTTTTTAGACGGCGGCGCTCGGTTTCTTCAGC
GGCCAAGCTGGCCGGCCAGGCCGCCAGCTTGGCATCAGACAAACCGGCCAGGATTTCATGCAGCCGCACG
GTTGAGACGTGCGCGGGCGGCTCGAACACGTACCCGGCCGCGATCATCTCCGCCTCGATCTCTTCGGTAA
TGAAAAACGGTTCGTCCTGGCCGTCCTGGTGCGGTTTCATGCTTGTTCCTCTTGGCGTTCATTCTCGGCG
GCCGCCAGGGCGTCGGCCTCGGTCAATGCGTCCTCACGGAAGGCACCGCGCCGCCTGGCCTCGGTGGGCG
TCACTTCCTCGCTGCGCTCAAGTGCGCGGTACAGGGTCGAGCGATGCACGCCAAGCAGTGCAGCCGCCTC
TTTCACGGTGCGGCCTTCCTGGTCGATCAGCTCGCGGGCGTGCGCGATCTGTGCCGGGGTGAGGGTAGGG
CGGGGGCCAAACTTCACGCCTCGGGCCTTGGCGGCCTCGCGCCCGCTCCGGGTGCGGTCGATGATTAGGG
AACGCTCGAACTCGGCAATGCCGGCGAACACGGTCAACACCATGCGGCCGGCCGGCGTGGTGGTGTCGGC
CCACGGCTCTGCCAGGCTACGCAGGCCCGCGCCGGCCTCCTGGATGCGCTCGGCAATGTCCAGTAGGTCG
CGGGTGCTGCGGGCCAGGCGGTCTAGCCTGGTCACTGTCACAACGTCGCCAGGGCGTAGGTGGTCAAGCA
TCCTGGCCAGCTCCGGGCGGTCGCGCCTGGTGCCGGTGATCTTCTCGGAAAACAGCTTGGTGCAGCCGGC
CGCGTGCAGTTCGGCCCGTTGGTTGGTCAAGTCCTGGTCGTCGGTGCTGACGCGGGCATAGCCCAGCAGG
CCAGCGGCGGCGCTCTTGTTCATGGCGTAATGTCTCCGGTTCTAGTCGCAAGTATTCTACTTTATGCGAC
TAAAACACGCGACAAGAAAACGCCAGGAAAAGGGCAGGGCGGCAGCCTGTCGCGTAACTTAGGACTTGTG
CGACATGTCGTTTTCAGAAGACGGCTGCACTGAACGTCAGAAGCCGACTGCACTATAGCAGCGGAGGGGT
TGGATCAAAGTACTTTGATCCCGAGGGGAACCCTGTGGTTGGCATGCACATACAAATGGACGAACGGATA
AACCT
Features (pLannotate 1.2.2; 29 found; start..end, strand, type, name):
     54..78      -  misc_feature   RB T-DNA repeat: right border repeat from nopaline C58 T-DNA
    144..298     -  CDS            lacZα (fragment): LacZα fragment of β-galactosidase; lacZ fragment
    301..321     -  misc_feature   MCS (fragment): pUC18/19 multiple cloning site
    812..1153    +  promoter       CaMV 35S promoter: strong constitutive promoter from cauliflower mosaic virus
   1179..1303    +  protein_bind   attR1: mutant version of attR; recombination site for the Gateway® LR reaction LR Clonase™
   1340..1370    +  promoter       lac UV5 promoter: E. coli lac promoter with an "up" mutation
   1394..1423    +  promoter       cat promoter (fragment): promoter of the E. coli cat gene encoding chloramphenicol acetyltransferase
   1424..2083    +  CDS            CmR: chloramphenicol acetyltransferase; cat; confers resistance to chloramphenicol
   2262..2420    +  CDS            ccdA (fragment): CCDA_ECO57 - Also known as H, letA. Experimental evidence at protein level: Swiss-Prot protein existence level 1. Antitoxin component of a type II toxin-antitoxin (TA) system which inhibits the post-segregational killing (PSK) of plasmid-free cells, also referred to as a plasmid addiction system. Binds to and blocks the activity of CcdB; will also remove bound CcdB protein from the CcdB-GyrA complex by forming a CcdA-CcdB complex, a process termed rejuvenation. Functions as a transcriptional corepressor for the ccdAB operon, repression also requires CcdB (By similarity). From Escherichia coli
   2425..2730    +  CDS            ccdB: CcdB, a bacterial toxin that poisons DNA gyrase; ccdB; Plasmids containing the ccdB gene cannot be propagated in standard E. coli strains.
   2771..2895    -  protein_bind   attR2: mutant version of attR; recombination site for the Gateway® LR reaction LR Clonase™
   2966..3218    +  terminator     NOS terminator: nopaline synthase terminator and poly(A) signal
   3274..3296    -  protein_bind   lac operator (fragment): The lac repressor binds to the lac operator to inhibit transcription in E. coli. This inhibition can be relieved by adding lactose or isopropyl-β-D-thiogalactopyranoside (IPTG). lac repressor encoded by lacI
   3300..3330    -  promoter       lac promoter: promoter for the E. coli lac operon
   3345..3366    -  protein_bind   CAP binding site: CAP binding activates transcription in the presence of cAMP. E. coli catabolite activator protein
   3451..3623    -  polyA_signal   CaMV poly(A) signal: cauliflower mosaic virus polyadenylation signal
   3680..4209    -  CDS            GmR (fragment): gentamycin acetyltransferase; aacC1; confers resistance to gentamycin
   4276..4952    -  promoter       CaMV 35S promoter (enhanced): cauliflower mosaic virus 35S promoter with a duplicated enhancer region
   5147..5171    -  misc_feature   LB T-DNA repeat: left border repeat from nopaline C58 T-DNA
   5430..5453    +  promoter       Pc promoter (fragment): intI1 (promoter lies within the coding sequence); class 1 integron promoter
   5629..5685    +  CDS            GmR (fragment): gentamycin acetyltransferase; aacC1; confers resistance to gentamycin
   5696..6483    +  CDS            SmR (fragment): aminoglycoside adenylyltransferase (Murphy, 1985); aadA; confers resistance to spectinomycin and streptomycin
   6729..7317    +  rep_origin     ori: high-copy-number ColE1/pMB1/pBR322/pUC origin of replication
   7503..7643    -  misc_feature   bom: basis of mobility region from pBR322
   7745..7784    -  CDS            rop (fragment): Rop protein, which maintains plasmids at low copy number; rop
   7987..8181    -  rep_origin     pVS1 oriV: origin of replication for the Pseudomonas plasmid pVS1 (Heeb et al., 2000)
   8247..9320    -  CDS            pVS1 RepA: replication protein from the Pseudomonas plasmid pVS1 (Heeb et al., 2000)
   9749..10378   -  CDS            pVS1 StaA: stability protein from the Pseudomonas plasmid pVS1 (Heeb et al., 2000)
  10938..11339   -  CDS            Y4CG_SINFN (fragment): Protein inferred from homology: Swiss-Prot protein existence level 3. From Sinorhizobium fredii (strain NBRC 101917 / NGR234).
