[The description below was written by a language model from this plasmid's Addgene catalogue record and pLannotate feature annotations shown in this document.]
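Description:
pMpGWB219 is an empty Gateway destination binary vector built on the pMpGWB200 backbone for Agrobacterium-mediated transformation of the liverwort Marchantia polymorpha and other plants. Outside the T-DNA, it carries a ColE1/pBR322-type origin with the bom mobilisation region for high-copy replication in E. coli. It also has the pVS1 oriV together with the RepA and StaA genes, which provide replication and stable maintenance in Agrobacterium. Bacterial selection uses an aadA spectinomycin/streptomycin resistance gene. Because the unrecombined plasmid also carries the chloramphenicol resistance gene and the ccdB toxin within its Gateway cassette, it is kept under chloramphenicol plus spectinomycin in a ccdB-tolerant strain (DB3.1).

Between the nopaline-type right and left T-DNA borders lie two plant expression units. In the first, a CaMV 35S promoter drives an attR1–CmR–ccdB–attR2 cassette followed by the NOS terminator. According to the record, a coding sequence for SRDX, a modified EAR-motif plant-specific repression domain, sits downstream of the cassette. It is not annotated in the feature table but presumably occupies the short gap between attR2 and the terminator. An LR reaction with an entry clone replaces the CmR/ccdB segment with the gene of interest, producing a constitutively expressed protein with a C-terminal SRDX fusion. This arrangement is typically used to convert a transcription factor into a dominant repressor of its targets. The second unit, in the opposite orientation, uses an enhanced 35S promoter, a gentamicin acetyltransferase gene and the CaMV poly(A) signal, allowing transformed plants to be selected on gentamicin. Gentamicin is one of the four selection markers offered across this vector series.
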