Addgene plasmid #68610: pMpGWB219
Purpose: (Empty Backbone) Gateway binary vector designed for transgenic research with Marchantia polymorpha as well as other plants
Depositing lab: Takayuki Kohchi. Depositing organization: Kyoto University, Graduate School of Biostudies. Publication: Development of Gateway Binary Vector Series with Four Different Selection Markers for the Liverwort Marchantia polymorpha. Ishizaki K, Nishihama R, Ueda M, Inoue K, Ishida S, Nishimura Y, Shikanai T, Kohchi T. PLoS One. 2015 Sep 25;10(9):e0138876. doi: 10.1371/journal.pone.0138876. eCollection 2015. PONE-D-15-25288 PubMed 26406247.
Backbone
  Vector backbone: pMpGWB200
  Backbone manufacturer: Kohchi Lab., Kyoto University
  Backbone size (bp): 9021
  Modifications to backbone: CaMV 35S promoter and coding sequence for the modified EAR motif plant-specific repression domain showing strong repression activity (SRDX) are cloned upstream and downstream of the Gateway cassette, respectively.
  Vector type: Plant Expression
  Promoter: Cauliflower mosaic virus 35S promoter
  Selectable markers: Gentamicin
  Tag / fusion protein: Modified EAR motif plant-specific repression domain showing strong repression activity (SRDX) (C terminal on insert)
Growth in bacteria
  Bacterial resistance: Chloramphenicol and Spectinomycin, 25 & 50 μg/mL
  Growth temperature: 37°C
  Growth strain: DB3.1
  Copy number: High Copy
Gene/Insert
  Cloning method: Gateway Cloning
Resource information
  A portion of this plasmid was derived from a plasmid made by: The Gateway cassette was provided by Tsuyoshi Nakagawa at Shimane University, Japan.
Terms and licenses: Academic/Nonprofit Terms; Industry Terms: Not Available to Industry
How to cite: pMpGWB219 was a gift from Takayuki Kohchi (Addgene plasmid # 68610 ; http://n2t.net/addgene:68610 ; RRID:Addgene_68610)
