>Addgene plasmid #68610 | pMpGWB219 | addgene partial sequence | sequence record 130184 | NOSterm-R 5'-attgccaaatgtttgaacga-3'
TCCCAAGCGCAACTCCAAATCCAAATCCAAGCTGTTATCAACCACTTTGTACAAGAAAGCTGAACGAGAA
ACGTAAAATGATATAAATATCAATATATTAAATTAGATTTTGCATAAAAAACAGACTACATAATACTGTA
AAACACAACATATCCAGTCACTATGGTCGACCTGCAGACTGGCTGTGTATAAGGGAGCCTGACATTTATA
TTCCCCAGAACATCAGGTTAATGGCGTTTTTGATGTCATTTTCGCGGTGGCTGAGATCAGCCACTTCTTC
CCCGATAACGGAGACCGGCACACTGGCCATATCGGTGGTCATCATGCGCCAGCTTTCATCCCCGATATGC
ACCACCGGGTAAAGTTCACGGGAGACTTTATCTGACAGCAGACGTGCACTGGCCAGGGGGATCACCATCC
GTCGCCCGGGCGTGTCAATAATATCACTCTGTACATCCACAAACAGACGATAACGGCTCTCTCTTTTATA
GGTGTAAACCTTAAACTGCATTTCACCAGCCCCTGTTCTCGTCAGCAAAAGAGCCGTTCATTTCAATAAA
CCGGGCGACCTCAGCCATCCCTTCCTGATTTTCCGCTTTCCAGCGTTCGGCACGCAGACGACGGGCTTC
