>Addgene plasmid #68610 | pMpGWB219 | addgene partial sequence | sequence record 135352 | GW-5 5'-AATCTCGCCGGATCCTAACT-3'
GCATAAAGTGTAAAGCCTGGGGTGCCTAATGCGGCCCCTCGAGGGGCCGCCATAGTGACTGGATATGTTG
TGTTTTACAGTATTATGTAGTCTGTTTTTTATGCAAAATCTAATTTAATATATTGATATTTATATCATTT
TACGTTTCTCGTTCAGCTTTTTTGTACAAACTTGTTGATAACTCTAGAGTCCCCCGTGTTCTCTCCAAAT
GAAATGAACTTCCTTATATAGAGGAAGGGTCTTGCGAAGGATAGTGGGATTGTGCGTCATCCCTTACGTC
AGTGGAGATATCACATCAATCCACTTGCTTTGAAGACGTGGTTGGAACGTCTTCTTTTTCCACGATGCTC
CTCGTGGGTGGGGGTCCATCTTTGGGACCACTGTCGGCAGAGGCATCTTCAACGATGGCCTTTCCTTTAT
CGCAATGATGGCATTTGTAGGAGCCACCTTCCTTTTCCACTATCTTCACAATAAAGTGACAGATAGCTGG
GCAATGGAATCCGAGGAGGTTTCCGGATATTACCCTTTGTTGAAAAGTCTCAATTGCCCTTTGGTC
